Addgene plasmid #35554: p4xSTAT6-Luc2P
Depositing lab: Axel Nohturfft.
Backbone
  Vector backbone: pGL4
  Backbone manufacturer: Promega
  Backbone size w/o insert (bp): 4267
  Modifications to backbone: Plasmid pGL4.32[luc2P/NF-κB-RE/Hygro] (Promega) was modified by removing the 1782-bp XbaI fragment and by replacing the NF-κB promoter.
  Vector type: Mammalian Expression, Luciferase
Growth in bacteria
  Bacterial resistance: Ampicillin, 100 μg/mL
  Growth temperature: 37°C
  Growth strain: DH5alpha
  Copy number: Unknown
Gene/Insert
  Gene/Insert name: 4xStat6 promoter
  Species: H. sapiens (human), Synthetic
  Insert size (bp): 156
  Promoter: 4xStat6
  Cloning method: Restriction Enzyme; 5′ cloning site KpnI (not destroyed); 3′ cloning site BglII (destroyed during cloning)
  Sequencing primers: 5′ RVprimer3
Resource information
  A portion of this plasmid was derived from a plasmid made by: Note: The design of the promoter insert is based on a reporter plasmid, TPU474, previously described by Mikita et al., 1996 [PMID 8816495]
Terms and licenses: Academic/Nonprofit Terms; Industry Terms: Not Available to Industry
Depositor comments: This plasmid was generated by replacing the HIndIII(blunt)-AdeI fragment of p2xSTAT6-Luc2P (Addgene plasmid 35486) with the KpnI(blunt)-AdeI fragment of p2xSTAT6-Luc2P. The promoter insert consists of four tandem copies of STAT6/cEBP binding sites, a composite element from the human germ line ε promoter. Lab ID for this plasmid: pANG193.
How to cite: p4xSTAT6-Luc2P was a gift from Axel Nohturfft (Addgene plasmid # 35554 ; http://n2t.net/addgene:35554 ; RRID:Addgene_35554)
