[The description below was written by a language model from this plasmid's Addgene catalogue record and pLannotate feature annotations shown in this document.]
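Description:
p4xSTAT6-Luc2P is a mammalian luciferase reporter plasmid for monitoring STAT6-dependent transcription, built on the Promega pGL4 backbone. It was derived from pGL4.32[luc2P/NF-κB-RE/Hygro] by deleting a 1782-bp XbaI fragment and replacing the NF-κB response element with a synthetic STAT6-responsive promoter. No mammalian selection marker appears in the feature table, so the plasmid is suited mainly to transient transfection. It is propagated in E. coli through a high-copy ColE1/pUC-type origin and selected with ampicillin via the β-lactamase gene. A short fragment annotated as tetracycline-resistance sequence is only a partial remnant and should not be taken as a functional marker.

The 156-bp insert carries four tandem copies of a composite STAT6/C-EBP binding element taken from the human germline ε promoter, a design modelled on an earlier published reporter. It was made by duplicating the two-copy element of the related p2xSTAT6-Luc2P plasmid. The annotation tool does not label this element, but it lies upstream of the minimal TATA-box promoter (minP), which has low basal activity, so transcription depends largely on factor binding to the upstream sites. minP drives luc2, the synthetic codon-optimised firefly luciferase, fused at its C-terminus to an hPEST degradation sequence. The resulting destabilised Luc2P protein turns over quickly, allowing the signal to follow changes in promoter activity more closely. A synthetic poly(A) signal terminates the reporter transcript, while a second synthetic poly(A) signal and an RNA polymerase II pause site positioned upstream of the response element reduce background from read-through transcription originating in the backbone. The construct is typically used to quantify activation of STAT6 signalling in transfected cells.
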