Features (pLannotate 1.2.2; 10 found; start..end, strand, type, name):
    206..237     +  promoter       minP: minimal TATA-box promoter with low basal activity
    270..1919    +  CDS            luciferase: firefly luciferase synthetic luc2 version of the luciferase gene
   1923..2042    +  CDS            hPEST: PEST degradation sequence from mouse ornithine decarboxylase human codon-optimized
   2076..2124    +  polyA_signal   poly(A) signal: synthetic polyadenylation signal
   2140..2271    +  CDS            TcR (fragment): tetracycline efflux protein; tet; confers resistance to tetracycline
   2451..3039    -  rep_origin     ori: high-copy-number ColE1/pMB1/pBR322/pUC origin of replication
   3239..4099    -  CDS            AmpR: β-lactamase confers resistance to ampicillin, carbenicillin, and related antibiotics
   4100..4141    -  promoter       AmpR promoter (fragment): bla
   4204..4252    +  polyA_signal   poly(A) signal: synthetic polyadenylation signal
   4266..4357    +  misc_feature   pause site: RNA polymerase II transcriptional pause signal from the human α2 globin gene
>Addgene plasmid #35554 | p4xSTAT6-Luc2P | addgene full sequence | sequence record 338744 | Addgene NGS Result
GGCCTAACTGGCCGGTACCCGCTGTTGCTCAATCGACTTCCCAAGAACAGCGCTGTTGCTCAATCGACTT
CCCAAGAACAGCAGGGATCTGGCCTCGGCGGCCAAGCTCCGCTGTTGCTCAATCGACTTCCCAAGAACAG
CGCTGTTGCTCAATCGACTTCCCAAGAACAGCAGGGATCTGGCCTCGGCGGCCAAGCTTAGACACTAGAG
GGTATATAATGGAAGCTCGACTTCCAGCTTGGCAATCCGGTACTGTTGGTAAAGCCACCATGGAAGATGC
CAAAAACATTAAGAAGGGCCCAGCGCCATTCTACCCACTCGAAGACGGGACCGCCGGCGAGCAGCTGCAC
AAAGCCATGAAGCGCTACGCCCTGGTGCCCGGCACCATCGCCTTTACCGACGCACATATCGAGGTGGACA
TTACCTACGCCGAGTACTTCGAGATGAGCGTTCGGCTGGCAGAAGCTATGAAGCGCTATGGGCTGAATAC
AAACCATCGGATCGTGGTGTGCAGCGAGAATAGCTTGCAGTTCTTCATGCCCGTGTTGGGTGCCCTGTTC
ATCGGTGTGGCTGTGGCCCCAGCTAACGACATCTACAACGAGCGCGAGCTGCTGAACAGCATGGGCATCA
GCCAGCCCACCGTCGTATTCGTGAGCAAGAAAGGGCTGCAAAAGATCCTCAACGTGCAAAAGAAGCTACC
GATCATACAAAAGATCATCATCATGGATAGCAAGACCGACTACCAGGGCTTCCAAAGCATGTACACCTTC
GTGACTTCCCATTTGCCACCCGGCTTCAACGAGTACGACTTCGTGCCCGAGAGCTTCGACCGGGACAAAA
CCATCGCCCTGATCATGAACAGTAGTGGCAGTACCGGATTGCCCAAGGGCGTAGCCCTACCGCACCGCAC
CGCTTGTGTCCGATTCAGTCATGCCCGCGACCCCATCTTCGGCAACCAGATCATCCCCGACACCGCTATC
CTCAGCGTGGTGCCATTTCACCACGGCTTCGGCATGTTCACCACGCTGGGCTACTTGATCTGCGGCTTTC
GGGTCGTGCTCATGTACCGCTTCGAGGAGGAGCTATTCTTGCGCAGCTTGCAAGACTATAAGATTCAATC
TGCCCTGCTGGTGCCCACACTATTTAGCTTCTTCGCTAAGAGCACTCTCATCGACAAGTACGACCTAAGC
AACTTGCACGAGATCGCCAGCGGCGGGGCGCCGCTCAGCAAGGAGGTAGGTGAGGCCGTGGCCAAACGCT
TCCACCTACCAGGCATCCGCCAGGGCTACGGCCTGACAGAAACAACCAGCGCCATTCTGATCACCCCCGA
AGGGGACGACAAGCCTGGCGCAGTAGGCAAGGTGGTGCCCTTCTTCGAGGCTAAGGTGGTGGACTTGGAC
ACCGGTAAGACACTGGGTGTGAACCAGCGCGGCGAGCTGTGCGTCCGTGGCCCCATGATCATGAGCGGCT
ACGTTAACAACCCCGAGGCTACAAACGCTCTCATCGACAAGGACGGCTGGCTGCACAGCGGCGACATCGC
CTACTGGGACGAGGACGAGCACTTCTTCATCGTGGACCGGCTGAAGAGCCTGATCAAATACAAGGGCTAC
CAGGTAGCCCCAGCCGAACTGGAGAGCATCCTGCTGCAACACCCCAACATCTTCGACGCCGGGGTCGCCG
GCCTGCCCGACGACGATGCCGGCGAGCTGCCCGCCGCAGTCGTCGTGCTGGAACACGGTAAAACCATGAC
CGAGAAGGAGATCGTGGACTATGTGGCCAGCCAGGTTACAACCGCCAAGAAGCTGCGCGGTGGTGTTGTG
TTCGTGGACGAGGTGCCTAAAGGACTGACCGGCAAGTTGGACGCCCGCAAGATCCGCGAGATTCTCATTA
AGGCCAAGAAGGGCGGCAAGATCGCCGTGAATTCTCACGGCTTCCCTCCCGAGGTGGAGGAGCAGGCCGC
CGGCACCCTGCCCATGAGCTGCGCCCAGGAGAGCGGCATGGATAGACACCCTGCTGCTTGCGCCAGCGCC
AGGATCAACGTCTAAGGCCGCGACTCTAGAACCGGTCATGGCCGCAATAAAATATCTTTATTTTCATTAC
ATCTGTGTGTTGGTTTTTTGTGTGTTCGAACTAGATGCTGTCGACCGATGCCCTTGAGAGCCTTCAACCC
AGTCAGCTCCTTCCGGTGGGCGCGGGGCATGACTATCGTCGCCGCACTTATGACTGTCTTCTTTATCATG
CAACTCGTAGGACAGGTGCCGGCAGCGCTCTTCCGCTTCCTCGCTCACTGACTCGCTGCGCTCGGTCGTT
CGGCTGCGGCGAGCGGTATCAGCTCACTCAAAGGCGGTAATACGGTTATCCACAGAATCAGGGGATAACG
CAGGAAAGAACATGTGAGCAAAAGGCCAGCAAAAGGCCAGGAACCGTAAAAAGGCCGCGTTGCTGGCGTT
TTTCCATAGGCTCCGCCCCCCTGACGAGCATCACAAAAATCGACGCTCAAGTCAGAGGTGGCGAAACCCG
ACAGGACTATAAAGATACCAGGCGTTTCCCCCTGGAAGCTCCCTCGTGCGCTCTCCTGTTCCGACCCTGC
CGCTTACCGGATACCTGTCCGCCTTTCTCCCTTCGGGAAGCGTGGCGCTTTCTCATAGCTCACGCTGTAG
GTATCTCAGTTCGGTGTAGGTCGTTCGCTCCAAGCTGGGCTGTGTGCACGAACCCCCCGTTCAGCCCGAC
CGCTGCGCCTTATCCGGTAACTATCGTCTTGAGTCCAACCCGGTAAGACACGACTTATCGCCACTGGCAG
CAGCCACTGGTAACAGGATTAGCAGAGCGAGGTATGTAGGCGGTGCTACAGAGTTCTTGAAGTGGTGGCC
TAACTACGGCTACACTAGAAGAACAGTATTTGGTATCTGCGCTCTGCTGAAGCCAGTTACCTTCGGAAAA
AGAGTTGGTAGCTCTTGATCCGGCAAACAAACCACCGCTGGTAGCGGTGGTTTTTTTGTTTGCAAGCAGC
AGATTACGCGCAGAAAAAAAGGATCTCAAGAAGATCCTTTGATCTTTTCTACGGGGTCTGACGCTCAGTG
GAACGAAAACTCACGTTAAGGGATTTTGGTCATGAGATTATCAAAAAGGATCTTCACCTAGATCCTTTTA
AATTAAAAATGAAGTTTTAAATCAATCTAAAGTATATATGAGTAAACTTGGTCTGACAGCGGCCGCAAAT
GCTAAACCACTGCAGTGGTTACCAGTGCTTGATCAGTGAGGCACCGATCTCAGCGATCTGCCTATTTCGT
TCGTCCATAGTGGCCTGACTCCCCGTCGTGTAGATCACTACGATTCGTGAGGGCTTACCATCAGGCCCCA
GCGCAGCAATGATGCCGCGAGAGCCGCGTTCACCGGCCCCCGATTTGTCAGCAATGAACCAGCCAGCAGG
GAGGGCCGAGCGAAGAAGTGGTCCTGCTACTTTGTCCGCCTCCATCCAGTCTATGAGCTGCTGTCGTGAT
GCTAGAGTAAGAAGTTCGCCAGTGAGTAGTTTCCGAAGAGTTGTGGCCATTGCTACTGGCATCGTGGTAT
CACGCTCGTCGTTCGGTATGGCTTCGTTCAACTCTGGTTCCCAGCGGTCAAGCCGGGTCACATGATCACC
CATATTATGAAGAAATGCAGTCAGCTCCTTAGGGCCTCCGATCGTTGTCAGAAGTAAGTTGGCCGCGGTG
TTGTCGCTCATGGTAATGGCAGCACTACACAATTCTCTTACCGTCATGCCATCCGTAAGATGCTTTTCCG
TGACCGGCGAGTACTCAACCAAGTCGTTTTGTGAGTAGTGTATACGGCGACCAAGCTGCTCTTGCCCGGC
GTCTATACGGGACAACACCGCGCCACATAGCAGTACTTTGAAAGTGCTCATCATCGGGAATCGTTCTTCG
GGGCGGAAAGACTCAAGGATCTTGCCGCTATTGAGATCCAGTTCGATATAGCCCACTCTTGCACCCAGTT
GATCTTCAGCATCTTTTACTTTCACCAGCGTTTCGGGGTGTGCAAAAACAGGCAAGCAAAATGCCGCAAA
GAAGGGAATGAGTGCGACACGAAAATGTTGGATGCTCATACTCGTCCTTTTTCAATATTATTGAAGCATT
TATCAGGGTTACTAGTACGTCTCTCAAGGATAAGTAAGTAATATTAAGGTACGGGAGGTATTGGACAGGC
CGCAATAAAATATCTTTATTTTCATTACATCTGTGTGTTGGTTTTTTGTGTGAATCGATAGTACTAACAT
ACGCTCTCCATCAAAACAAAACGAAACAAAACAAACTAGCAAAATAGGCTGTCCCCAGTGCAAGTGCAGG
TGCCAGAACATTTCTCT
