>Addgene plasmid #35554 | p4xSTAT6-Luc2P | addgene partial sequence | sequence record 45201 | RVprimer3 5'-CTAGCAAAATAGGCTGTCCC-3'
CCTAACTGGCCGGTACCCGCTGTTGCTCAATCGACTTCCCAAGAACAGCGCTGTTGCTCAATCGACTTCC
CAAGAACAGCAGGGATCTGGCCTCGGCGGCCAAGCTCCGCTGTTGCTCAATCGACTTCCCAAGAACAGCG
CTGTTGCTCAATCGACTTCCCAAGAACAGCAGGGATCTGGCCTCGGCGGCCAAGCTTAGACACTAGAGGG
TATATAATGGAAGCTCGACTTCCAGCTTGGCAATCCGGTACTGTTGGTAAAGCCACCATGGAAGATGCCA
AAAACATTAAGAAGGGCCCAGCGCCATTCTACCCACTCGAAGACGGGACCGCCGGCGAGCAGCTGCACAA
AGCCATGAAGCGCTACGCCCTGGTGCCCGGCACCATCGCCTTTACCGACGCACATATCGAGGTGGACATT
ACCTACGCCGAGTACTTCGAGATGAGCGTTCGGCTGGCAGAAGCTATGAAGCGCTATGGGCTGAATACAA
ACCATCGGATCGTGGTGTGCAGCGAGAATAGCTTGCAGTTCTTCATGCCCGTGTTGGGTGCCCTGTTCAT
CGGTGTGGCTGTGGCCCCAGCTAACGACATCTACAACGAGCGCGAGCTGCTGAACAGCATGGGCATCAGC
CAGCCCACCGTCGTATTCGTGAGCAAGAAAGGGCTGCAAAAGATCCTCAACGTGCAAAAGAAGCTAC
